>Addgene plasmid #78466 | pUCP20T-eyfp | addgene full sequence | sequence record 394374 | Addgene NGS Result
GACGAAAGGGCCTCGTGATACGCCTATTTTTATAGGTTAATGTCATGATAATAATGGTTTCTTAGACGTC
AGGTGGCACTTTTCGGGGAAATGTGCGCGGAACCCCTATTTGTTTATTTTTCTAAATACATTCAAATATG
TATCCGCTCATGAGACAATAACCCTGATAAATGCTTCAATAATATTGAAAAAGGAAGAGTATGAGTATTC
AACATTTCCGTGTCGCCCTTATTCCCTTTTTTGCGGCATTTTGCCTTCCTGTTTTTGCTCACCCAGAAAC
GCTGGTGAAAGTAAAAGATGCTGAAGATCAGTTGGGTGCACGAGTGGGTTACATCGAACTGGATCTCAAC
AGCGGTAAGATCCTTGAGAGTTTTCGCCCCGAAGAACGTTTTCCAATGATGAGCACTTTTAAAGTTCTGC
TATGTGGCGCGGTATTATCCCGTATTGACGCCGGGCAAGAGCAACTCGGTCGCCGCATACACTATTCTCA
GAATGACTTGGTTGAGTACTCACCAGTCACAGAAAAGCATCTTACGGATGGCATGACAGTAAGAGAATTA
TGCAGTGCTGCCATAACCATGAGTGATAACACTGCGGCCAACTTACTTCTGACAACGATCGGAGGACCGA
AGGAGCTAACCGCTTTTTTGCACAACATGGGGGATCATGTAACTCGCCTTGATCGTTGGGAACCGGAGCT
GAATGAAGCCATACCAAACGACGAGCGTGACACCACGATGCCTGTAGCAATGGCAACAACGTTGCGCAAA
CTATTAACTGGCGAACTACTTACTCTAGCTTCCCGGCAACAATTAATAGACTGGATGGAGGCGGATAAAG
TTGCAGGACCACTTCTGCGCTCGGCCCTTCCGGCTGGCTGGTTTATTGCTGATAAATCTGGAGCCGGTGA
GCGTGGGTCTCGCGGTATCATTGCAGCACTGGGGCCAGATGGTAAGCCCTCCCGTATCGTAGTTATCTAC
ACGACGGGGAGTCAGGCAACTATGGATGAACGAAATAGACAGATCGCTGAGATAGGTGCCTCACTGATTA
AGCATTGGTAACTGTCAGACCAAGTTTACTCATATATACTTTAGATTGATTTAAAACTTCATTTTTAATT
TAAAAGGATCTAGGTGAAGATCCTTTTTGATAATCTCATGACCAAAATCCCTTAACGTGAGTTTTCGTTC
CACTGAGCGTCAGACCCCGTAGAAAAGATCAAAGGATCTTCTTGAGATCCTTTTTTTCTGCGCGTAATCT
GCTGCTTGCAAACAAAAAAACCACCGCTACCAGCGGTGGTTTGTTTGCCGGATCAAGAGCTACCAACTCT
TTTTCCGAAGGTAACTGGCTTCAGCAGAGCGCAGATACCAAATACTGTTCTTCTAGTGTAGCCGTAGTTA
GGCCACCACTTCAAGAACTCTGTAGCACCGCCTACATACCTCGCTCTGCTAATCCTGTTACCAGTGGCTG
CTGCCAGTGGCGATAAGTCGTGTCTTACCGGGTTGGACTCAAGACGATAGTTACCGGATAAGGCGCAGCG
GTCGGGCTGAACGGGGGGTTCGTGCACACAGCCCAGCTTGGAGCGAACGACCTACACCGAACTGAGATAC
CTACAGCGTGAGCTATGAGAAAGCGCCACGCTTCCCGAAGGGAGAAAGGCGGACAGGTATCCGGTAAGCG
GCAGGGTCGGAACAGGAGAGCGCACGAGGGAGCTTCCAGGGGGAAACGCCTGGTATCTTTATAGTCCTGT
CGGGTTTCGCCACCTCTGACTTGAGCGTCGATTTTTGTGATGCTCGTCAGGGGGGCGGAGCCTATGGAAA
AACGCCAGCAACGCGGCCTTTTTACGGTTCCTGGCCTTTTGCTGGCCTTTTGCTCACAAGCTAGCTTATC
GGCCAGCCTCGCAGAGCAGGATTCCCGTTGAGCACCGCCAGGTGCGAATAAGGGACAGTGAAGAAGGAAC
ACCCGCTCGCGGGTGGGCCTACTTCACCTATCCTGCCCGGCTGACGCCGTTGGATACACCAAGGAAAGTC
TACACGAACCCTTTGGCAAAATCCTGTATATCGTGCGAAAAAGGATGGATATACCGAAAAAATCGCTATA
ATGACCCCGAAGCAGGGTTATGCAGCGGAAAGTATACCTTAAGGAATCCCCATGTTCTTTCCTGCGTTAT
CCCCTGATTCTGTGGATAACCGTATTACCGCCTTTGAGTGAGCTGATACCGCTCGCCGCAGCCGAACGAC
CGAGCGCAGCGAGTCAGTGAGCGAGGAAGCGGAAGAGCGCCCAATACGCAAACCGCCTCTCCCCGCGCGT
TGGCCGATTCATTAATGCAGCTGGCACGACAGGTTTCCCGACTGGAAAGCGGGCAGTGAGCGCAACGCAA
TTAATGTGAGTTAGCTCACTCATTAGGCACCCCAGGCTTTACACTTTATGCTTCCGGCTCGTATGTTGTG
TGGAATTGTGAGCGGATAACAATTTCACACAGGAAACAGCTATGACATGATTACGAATTCGGCGCGCCAA
GAAGGTCTAGAATTAAAGAGGAGAAATTAAGCATGCTGAGCAAGGGCGAGGAGCTGTTCACCGGGGTGGT
GCCCATCCTGGTCGAGCTGGACGGCGACGTAAACGGCCACAAGTTCAGCGTGTCCGGCGAGGGCGAGGGC
GATGCCACCTACGGCAAGCTGACCCTGAAGTTCATCTGCACCACCGGCAAGCTGCCCGTGCCCTGGCCCA
CCCTCGTGACCACCTTCGGCTACGGCCTGCAGTGCTTCGCCCGCTACCCCGACCACATGAAGCAGCACGA
CTTCTTCAAGTCCGCCATGCCCGAAGGCTACGTCCAGGAGCGCACCATCTTCTTCAAGGACGACGGCAAC
TACAAGACCCGCGCCGAGGTGAAGTTCGAGGGCGACACCCTGGTGAACCGCATCGAGCTGAAGGGCATCG
ACTTCAAGGAGGACGGCAACATCCTGGGGCACAAGCTGGAGTACAACTACAACAGCCACAACGTCTATAT
CATGGCCGACAAGCAGAAGAACGGCATCAAGGTGAACTTCAAGATCCGCCACAACATCGAGGACGGCAGC
GTGCAGCTCGCCGACCACTACCAGCAGAACACCCCCATCGGCGACGGCCCCGTGCTGCTGCCCGACAACC
ACTACCTGAGCTACCAGTCCGCCCTGAGCAAAGACCCCAACGAGAAGCGCGATCACATGGTCCTGCTGGA
GTTCGTGACCGCCGCCGGGATCACTCTCGGCATGGACGAGCTGTACAAGTAATAAGCTTGGCACTGGCCG
TCGTTTTACAACGTCGTGACTGGGAAAACCCTGGCGTTACCCAACTTAATCGCCTTGCAGCACATCCCCC
TTTCGCCAGCTGGCGTAATAGCGAAGAGGCCCGCACCGATCGCCCTTCCCAACAGTTGCGCAGCCTGAAA
GGCAGGCCGGGCCGTGGTGGCCACGGCCTCTAGGCCAGATCCAGCGGCATCTGGGTTAGTCGAGCGCGGG
CCGCTTCCCATGTCTCACCAGGGCGAGCCTGTTTCGCGATCTCAGCATCTGAAATCTTCCCGGCCTTGCG
CTTCGCTGGGGCCTTACCCACCGCCTTGGCGGGCTTCTTCGGTCCAAAACTGAACAACAGATGTGTGACC
TTGCGCCCGGTCTTTCGCTGCGCCCACTCCACCTGTAGCGGGCTGTGCTCGTTGATCTGCGTCACGGCTG
GATCAAGCACTCGCAACTTGAAGTCCTTGATCGAGGGATACCGGCCTTCCAGTTGAAACCACTTTCGCAG
CTGGTCAATTTCTATTTCGCGCTGGCCGATGCTGTCCCATTGCATGAGCAGCTCGTAAAGCCTGATCGCG
TGGGTGCTGTCCATCTTGGCCACGTCAGCCAAGGCGTATTTGGTGAACTGTTTGGTGAGTTCCGTCAGGT
ACGGCAGCATGTCTTTGGTGAACCTGAGTTCTACACGGCCCTCACCCTCCCGGTAGATGATTGTTTGCAC
CCAGCCGGTAATCATCACACTCGGTCTTTTCCCCTTGCCATTGGGCTCTTGGGTTAACCGGACTTCCCGC
CGTTTCAGGCGCAGGGCCGCTTCTTTGAGCTGGTTGTAGGAAGATTCGATAGGGACACCCGCCATCGTCG
CTATGTCCTCCGCCGTCACTGAATACATCACTTCATCGGTGACAGGCTCGCTCCTCTTCACCTGGCTAAT
ACAGGCCAGAACGATCCGCTGTTCCTGAACACTGAGGCGATACGCGGCCTCGACCAGGGCATTGCTTTTG
TAAACCATTGGGGGTGAGGCCACGTTCGACATTCCTTGTGTATAAGGGGACACTGTATCTGCGTCCCACA
ATACAACAAATCCGTCCCTTTACAACAACAAATCCGTCCCTTCTTAACAACAAATCCGTCCCTTAATGGC
AACAAATCCGTCCCTTTTTAAACTCTACAGGCCACGGATTACGTGGCCTGTAGACGTCCTAAAAGGTTTA
AAAGGGAAAAGGAAGAAAAGGGTGGAAACGCAAAAAACGCACCACTACGTGGCCCCGTTGGGGCCGCATT
TGTGCCCCTGAAGGGGCGGGGGAGGCGTCTGGGCAATCCCCGTTTTACCAGTCCCCTATCGCCGCCTGAG
AGGGCGCAGGAAGCGAGTAATCAGGGTATCGAGGCGGATTCACCCTTGGCGTCCAACCAGCGGCACCAGC
GGCGCCTGAGAGGATGGTGCACTCTCAGTACAATCTGCTCTGATGCCGCATAGTTAAGCCAGCCCCGACA
CCCGCCAACACCCGCTGACGCGCCCTGACGGGCTTGTCTGCTCCCGGCATCCGCTTACAGACAAGCTGTG
ACCGTCTCCGGGAGCTGCATGTGTCAGAGGTTTTCACCGTCATCACCGAAACGCGCGA
Features (pLannotate 1.2.2; 15 found; start..end, strand, type, name):
     96..200     +  promoter       AmpR promoter: bla
    201..1061    +  CDS            AmpR: β-lactamase; bla; confers resistance to ampicillin, carbenicillin, and related antibiotics
   1232..1820    +  rep_origin     ori: high-copy-number ColE1/pMB1/pBR322/pUC origin of replication
   1890..1998    -  oriT           oriT: incP origin of transfer
   2151..2275    +  rep_origin     RSF ori (fragment): Plasmids containing the RSF 1030 origin of replication can be propagated in E. coli cells that contain additional plasmids with compatible origins.
   2277..2369    +  CDS            lacI (fragment): lac repressor; lacI; The lac repressor binds to the lac operator to inhibit transcription in E. coli. This inhibition can be relieved by adding lactose or isopropyl-β-D-thiogalactopyranoside (IPTG).
   2382..2403    +  protein_bind   CAP binding site: CAP binding activates transcription in the presence of cAMP. E. coli catabolite activator protein
   2418..2448    +  promoter       lac promoter: promoter for the E. coli lac operon
   2456..2472    +  protein_bind   lac operator: The lac repressor binds to the lac operator to inhibit transcription in E. coli. This inhibition can be relieved by adding lactose or isopropyl-β-D-thiogalactopyranoside (IPTG). lac repressor encoded by lacI
   2553..3269    +  CDS            EYFP: EYFP is a basic (constitutively fluorescent) green/yellow fluorescent protein published in 1996, derived from Aequorea victoria. It is reported to be a very rapidly-maturing weak dimer with high acid sensitivity.
   3282..3429    +  CDS            lacZα (fragment): LacZα fragment of β-galactosidase; lacZ fragment
   3460..4293    -  CDS            pRO1600 Rep: replication protein for the broad-host-range plasmid pRO1600 from Pseudomonas aeruginosa&nbsp
   4307..4658    +  rep_origin     pRO1600 oriV: broad-host-range origin of replication from Pseudomonas aeruginosa plasmid pRO1600; requires the pRO1600 Rep protein for replication (West et al., 1994)
   4704..4752    -  misc_feature   bom (fragment): basis of mobility region from pBR322
   4854..1       -  CDS            rop (fragment) (across the origin): Rop protein, which maintains plasmids at low copy number; rop
