[The description below was written by a language model from this plasmid's Addgene catalogue record and pLannotate feature annotations shown in this document.]
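Description:
pUCP20T-eyfp is a 4.9 kb bacterial expression plasmid built on the pUCP20T backbone, an Escherichia–Pseudomonas shuttle vector, and is intended for fluorescent labeling of a broad range of bacteria. It carries two replication systems. A high-copy ColE1/pUC-type origin supports propagation in E. coli. The pRO1600 oriV, together with its cognate Rep protein gene from a Pseudomonas aeruginosa plasmid, allows maintenance in Pseudomonas and other hosts where the pUC origin does not function. An incP origin of transfer (oriT) makes the plasmid mobilizable, so it can be moved by conjugation from a donor strain that supplies the transfer functions into recipients that are hard to transform directly. Selection relies on the bla β-lactamase gene under its own promoter, which confers resistance to ampicillin, carbenicillin and related antibiotics.

The payload is the coding sequence for enhanced yellow fluorescent protein (EYFP), a rapidly maturing, constitutively fluorescent Aequorea victoria derivative. It sits in the lacZα polylinker region downstream of the CAP binding site, lac promoter and lac operator, and a remnant of lacZα follows it. Only a short lacI fragment is annotated, so the plasmid does not encode a functional repressor. Expression from the lac promoter would therefore be expected to be largely unrepressed in hosts without their own lacI. The small RSF ori, bom and rop fragments detected by the annotation appear to be nonfunctional backbone remnants. The plasmid is part of a set of color-variant labeling vectors and is suited to tagging bacterial strains for microscopy, flow cytometry or tracking of mixed populations.
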