Addgene plasmid #78466: pUCP20T-eyfp
Purpose: Broad range bacterial fluorescence labeling
Depositing lab: Mariette Barbier. Depositing organization: West Virginia University and School of Medicine. Publication: Rainbow Vectors for Broad-Range Bacterial Fluorescence Labeling. Barbier M, Damron FH. PLoS One. 2016 Mar 3;11(3):e0146827. doi: 10.1371/journal.pone.0146827. eCollection 2016. PubMed 26937640.
Backbone
  Vector backbone: pUCP20T
  Vector type: Bacterial Expression
Growth in bacteria
  Bacterial resistance: Ampicillin, 100 μg/mL
  Growth temperature: 37°C
  Growth strain: DH5alpha
  Copy number: High Copy
Gene/Insert
  Gene/Insert name: eYFP (alt name: Enhanced Yellow Fluorescent Protein)
  Species: Aequorea victoria
Terms and licenses: Academic/Nonprofit Terms; Industry Terms: Not Available to Industry
How to cite: pUCP20T-eyfp was a gift from Mariette Barbier (Addgene plasmid # 78466 ; http://n2t.net/addgene:78466 ; RRID:Addgene_78466)
