>Addgene plasmid #78466 | pUCP20T-eyfp | addgene partial sequence | sequence record 149750 | M13pUC-Fwd 5'-CCCAGTCACGACGTTGTAAAACG-3'
TTACTTGTACAGCTCGTCCATGCCGAGAGTGATCCCGGCGGCGGTCACGAACTCCAGCAGGACCATGTGA
TCGCGCTTCTCGTTGGGGTCTTTGCTCAGGGCGGACTGGTAGCTCAGGTAGTGGTTGTCGGGCAGCAGCA
CGGGGCCGTCGCCGATGGGGGTGTTCTGCTGGTAGTGGTCGGCGAGCTGCACGCTGCCGTCCTCGATGTT
GTGGCGGATCTTGAAGTTCACCTTGATGCCGTTCTTCTGCTTGTCGGCCATGATATAGACGTTGTGGCTG
TTGTAGTTGTACTCCAGCTTGTGCCCCAGGATGTTGCCGTCCTCCTTGAAGTCGATGCCCTTCAGCTCGA
TGCGGTTCACCAGGGTGTCGCCCTCGAACTTCACCTCGGCGCGGGTCTTGTAGTTGCCGTCGTCCTTGAA
GAAGATGGTGCGCTCCTGGACGTAGCCTTCGGGCATGGCGGACTTGAAGAAGTCGTGCTGCTTCATGTGG
TCGGGGTAGCGGGCGAAGCACTGCAGGCCGTAGCCGAAGGTGGTCACGAGGGTGGGCCAGGGCACGGGCA
GCTTGCCGGTGGTGCAGATGAACTTCAGGGTCAGCTTGCCGTAGGTGGCATCGCCCTCGCCCTCGCCGGA
CACGCTGAACTTGTGGCCGTTTACGTCGCCGTCCAGCTCGACCAGGATGGGCACCACCCCGGT
