>Addgene plasmid #78466 | pUCP20T-eyfp | addgene partial sequence | sequence record 149751 | M13-Rev 5'-CAGGAAACAGCTATGACC-3'
GTCTAGAATTAAAGAGGAGAAATTAAGCATGCTGAGCAAGGGCGAGGAGCTGTTCACCGGGGTGGTGCCC
ATCCTGGTCGAGCTGGACGGCGACGTAAACGGCCACAAGTTCAGCGTGTCCGGCGAGGGCGAGGGCGATG
CCACCTACGGCAAGCTGACCCTGAAGTTCATCTGCACCACCGGCAAGCTGCCCGTGCCCTGGCCCACCCT
CGTGACCACCTTCGGCTACGGCCTGCAGTGCTTCGCCCGCTACCCCGACCACATGAAGCAGCACGACTTC
TTCAAGTCCGCCATGCCCGAAGGCTACGTCCAGGAGCGCACCATCTTCTTCAAGGACGACGGCAACTACA
AGACCCGCGCCGAGGTGAAGTTCGAGGGCGACACCCTGGTGAACCGCATCGAGCTGAAGGGCATCGACTT
CAAGGAGGACGGCAACATCCTGGGGCACAAGCTGGAGTACAACTACAACAGCCACAACGTCTATATCATG
GCCGACAAGCAGAAGAACGGCATCAAGGTGAACTTCAAGATCCGCCACAACATCGAGGACGGCAGCGTGC
AGCTCGCCGACCACTACCAGCAGAACACCCCCATCGGCGACGGCCCCGTGCTGCTGCCCGACAACCACTA
CCTGAGCTACCAGTCCGCCCTGAGCAAAGACCCCAACGAGAAGCGCGATCACATGGTCCTGCTGGAGTTC
GTGACCGCCGCCGGG
